Addgene plasmid #60620: pCT
Purpose: Plasmid encoding iCas9 and tracrRNA on pRS415 backbone
Depositing lab: Huimin Zhao. Depositing organization: University of Illinois at Urbana-Champaign. Publication: Homology-Integrated CRISPR-Cas (HI-CRISPR) System for One-Step Multigene Disruption in Saccharomyces cerevisiae. Bao Z, Xiao H, Liang J, Zhang L, Xiong X, Sun N, Si T, Zhao H. ACS Synth Biol. 2014 Sep 19. 10.1021/sb500255k PubMed 25207793.
Backbone
  Vector backbone: pRS415
  Backbone size w/o insert (bp): 6000
  Total vector size (bp): 10956
  Modifications to backbone: All the BsmBI sites were removed
  Vector type: Yeast Expression, CRISPR
  Selectable markers: LEU2
Growth in bacteria
  Bacterial resistance: Ampicillin, 100 μg/mL
  Growth temperature: 37°C
  Growth strain: DH5alpha
  Copy number: Low Copy
Gene/Insert 1
  Gene/Insert name: iCas9
  Species: Streptococcus pyogenes
  Insert size (bp): 4179
  Mutation: changed Aspartate 147 to Tyrosine, Proline 411 to Threonine
  Promoter: TEF1p
  Tag / fusion protein: FLAG (N terminal on insert); SV40 NLS (N terminal on insert); SV40 NLS (C terminal on insert)
  Cloning method: Ligation Independent Cloning
  Sequencing primers: 5′ Unknown; 3′ Unknown
Gene/Insert 2
  Gene/Insert name: tracrRNA
  Species: Streptococcus pyogenes
  Insert size (bp): 86
  Promoter: RPR1p
  Cloning method: Restriction Enzyme; 5′ cloning site DraIII (unknown if destroyed); 3′ cloning site NcoI (unknown if destroyed)
  Sequencing primers: 5′ Unknown; 3′ Unknown
Resource information
  A portion of this plasmid was derived from a plasmid made by: Dr. Feng Zhang, Dr. Jennifer A. Doudna
Terms and licenses: Academic/Nonprofit Terms; Industry Terms: Not Available to Industry
How to cite: pCT was a gift from Huimin Zhao (Addgene plasmid # 60620 ; http://n2t.net/addgene:60620 ; RRID:Addgene_60620)
