[The description below was written by a language model from this plasmid's Addgene catalogue record and pLannotate feature annotations shown in this document.]
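Description:
pCT is a 10,956 bp yeast CRISPR expression plasmid built on the pRS415 shuttle backbone, from which all BsmBI sites were removed. In Saccharomyces cerevisiae it is maintained as a low-copy centromeric episome through a CEN6/ARS element and is selected by leucine prototrophy via the LEU2 marker and its native promoter. In E. coli it is propagated with a ColE1/pUC-type origin and an ampicillin resistance gene. The catalogue lists it as low copy, although the annotated bacterial origin is of the high-copy type. The feature table also picks up backbone remnants: a partial M13/f1 origin, lac promoter/operator elements, a T3 promoter, and short rop, bom and lacI fragments.

The payload consists of two expression units arranged in tandem. The first drives iCas9, a Streptococcus pyogenes Cas9 variant carrying the D147Y and P411T substitutions, from the constitutive TEF1 promoter and ends with the ADH2 terminator. The protein is flanked by SV40 nuclear localization signals at both ends to direct it to the yeast nucleus. The record also lists an N-terminal FLAG tag, which the automated annotation does not call out separately. The second unit expresses the S. pyogenes tracrRNA from the RPR1 (RNase P RNA) promoter, an RNA polymerase III promoter suited to small untranslated RNAs, followed by the RPR1 terminator.

The plasmid carries no crRNA or guide sequence, so it supplies only the nuclease and the trans-activating RNA and must be combined with a separate source of targeting crRNAs. It was developed as part of the HI-CRISPR (homology-integrated CRISPR-Cas) system for one-step disruption of multiple genes in S. cerevisiae.
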