Features (pLannotate 1.2.2; 25 found; start..end, strand, type, name):
      3..35      +  CDS            rop (fragment): Rop protein, which maintains plasmids at low copy number; rop
    137..187     +  misc_feature   bom (fragment): basis of mobility region from pBR322
    200..301     +  CDS            NFS1 (fragment): NFS1_YEAST - Also known as SPL1 From Saccharomyces cerevisiae (strain ATCC 204508 / S288c) (Baker's yeast).
    663..1757    -  CDS            LEU2: 3-isopropylmalate dehydrogenase, required for leucine biosynthesis; S. cerevisiae LEU2; yeast auxotrophic marker
   1770..2174    -  promoter       LEU2 promoter: S. cerevisiae LEU2
   2314..2391    -  CDS            YO192_YEAST (fragment): Experimental evidence at protein level: Swiss-Prot protein existence level 1. From Saccharomyces cerevisiae (strain ATCC 204508 / S288c) (Baker's yeast).
   2421..2473    +  misc_feature   bom (fragment): basis of mobility region from pBR322
   2474..2701    -  rep_origin     M13 ori (fragment) (sequence partly withheld): M13 bacteriophage origin of replication; arrow indicates direction of (+) strand synthesis
   2702..3100    +  promoter       TEF1 promoter: S. cerevisiae TEF1; promoter for EF-1α
   3139..3158    +  CDS            SV40 NLS (fragment): nuclear localization signal of SV40 (simian virus 40) large T antigen
   3160..7260    +  CDS            Cas9: Cas9 (Csn1) endonuclease from the Streptococcus pyogenes Type II CRISPR/Cas system generates RNA-guided double strand breaks in DNA
   7264..7283    +  CDS            SV40 NLS (fragment): nuclear localization signal of SV40 (simian virus 40) large T antigen
   7288..7587    +  terminator     ADH2 terminator: transcription terminator for the S. cerevisiae alcohol dehydrogenase 2 (ADH2) gene
   7600..8006    +  promoter       RPR1 promoter: RPR1; promoter for the S. cerevisiae RNase P RNA gene
   8007..8085    +  misc_RNA       tracrRNA: trans-activating CRISPR RNA for the Streptococcus pyogenes CRISPR/Cas9 system
   8093..8155    +  terminator     RPR1 terminator: transcription terminator for the S. cerevisiae RNase P RNA gene
   8182..8200    -  promoter       T3 promoter: promoter for bacteriophage T3 RNA polymerase
   8243..8265    -  protein_bind   lac operator (fragment): The lac repressor binds to the lac operator to inhibit transcription in E. coli. This inhibition can be relieved by adding lactose or isopropyl-β-D-thiogalactopyranoside (IPTG). lac repressor encoded by lacI
   8269..8299    -  promoter       lac promoter: promoter for the E. coli lac operon
   8314..8335    -  protein_bind   CAP binding site: CAP binding activates transcription in the presence of cAMP. E. coli catabolite activator protein
   8348..8440    -  CDS            lacI (fragment): lac repressor; lacI; The lac repressor binds to the lac operator to inhibit transcription in E. coli. This inhibition can be relieved by adding lactose or isopropyl-β-D-thiogalactopyranoside (IPTG).
   8623..9211    -  rep_origin     ori: high-copy-number ColE1/pMB1/pBR322/pUC origin of replication
   9382..10242   -  CDS            AmpR: β-lactamase; bla; confers resistance to ampicillin, carbenicillin, and related antibiotics
  10243..10347   -  promoter       AmpR promoter: bla
  10384..10887   +  misc_feature   CEN/ARS: S. cerevisiae CEN6 centromere fused to an autonomously replicating sequence
>Addgene plasmid #60620 | pCT | depositor full sequence | sequence record 99574 | Full Sequence
AGGCGCGTTTCGGTGATGACGGTGAAAACCTCTGACACATGCAGCTCCCGGACTCGGTCACAGCTTGTCT
GTAAGCGGATGCCGGGAGCAGACAAGCCCGTCAGGGCGCGTCAGCGGGTGTTGGCGGGTGTCGGGGCTGG
CTTAACTATGCGGCATCAGAGCAGATTGTACTGAGAGTGCACCATATCGACTACGTCGTAAGGCCGTTTC
TGACAGAGTAAAATTCTTGAGGGAACTTTCACCATTATGGGAAATGGTTCAAGAAGGTATTGACTTAAAC
TCCATCAAATGGTCAGGTCATTGAGTGTTTTTTATTTGTTGTATTTTTTTTTTTTTAGAGAAAATCCTCC
AATATCAAATTAGGAATCGTAGTTTCATGATTTTCTGTTACACCTAACTTTTTGTGTGGTGCCCTCCTCC
TTGTCAATATTAATGTTAAAGTGCAATTCTTTTTCCTTATCACGTTGAGCCATTAGTATCAATTTGCTTA
CCTGTATTCCTTTACTATCCTCCTTTTTCTCCTTCTTGATAAATGTATGTAGATTGCGTATATAGTTTCG
TCTACCCTATGAACATATTCCATTTTGTAATTTCGTGTCGTTTCTATTATGAATTTCATTTATAAAGTTT
ATGTACAAATATCATAAAAAAAGAGAATCTTTTTAAGCAAGGATTTTCTTAACTTCTTCGGCGACAGCAT
CACCGACTTCGGTGGTACTGTTGGAACCACCTAAATCACCAGTTCTGATACCTGCATCCAAAACCTTTTT
AACTGCATCTTCAATGGCCTTACCTTCTTCAGGCAAGTTCAATGACAATTTCAACATCATTGCAGCAGAC
AAGATAGTGGCGATAGGGTCAACCTTATTCTTTGGCAAATCTGGAGCAGAACCGTGGCATGGTTCGTACA
AACCAAATGCGGTGTTCTTGTCTGGCAAAGAGGCCAAGGACGCAGATGGCAACAAACCCAAGGAACCTGG
GATAACGGAGGCTTCATCGGAGATGATATCACCAAACATGTTGCTGGTGATTATAATACCATTTAGGTGG
GTTGGGTTCTTAACTAGGATCATGGCGGCAGAATCAATCAATTGATGTTGAACCTTCAATGTAGGGAATT
CGTTCTTGATGGTTTCCTCCACAGTTTTTCTCCATAATCTTGAAGAGGCCAAAACATTAGCTTTATCCAA
GGACCAAATAGGCAATGGTGGCTCATGTTGTAGGGCCATGAAAGCGGCCATTCTTGTGATTCTTTGCACT
TCTGGAACGGTGTATTGTTCACTATCCCAAGCGACACCATCACCATCGTCTTCCTTTCTCTTACCAAAGT
AAATACCTCCCACTAATTCTCTGACAACAACGAAGTCAGTACCTTTAGCAAATTGTGGCTTGATTGGAGA
TAAGTCTAAAAGAGAGTCGGATGCAAAGTTACATGGTCTTAAGTTGGCGTACAATTGAAGTTCTTTACGG
ATTTTTAGTAAACCTTGTTCAGGTCTAACACTACCGGTACCCCATTTAGGACCACCCACAGCACCTAACA
AAACGGCATCAACCTTCTTGGAGGCTTCCAGCGCCTCATCTGGAAGTGGGACACCTGTAGCATCGATAGC
AGCACCACCAATTAAATGATTTTCGAAATCGAACTTGACATTGGAACGAACATCAGAAATAGCTTTAAGA
ACCTTAATGGCTTCGGCTGTGATTTCTTGACCAACGTGGTCACCTGGCAAAACGACGATCTTCTTAGGGG
CAGACATAGGGGCAGACATTAGAATGGTATATCCTTGAAATATATATATATATTGCTGAAATGTAAAAGG
TAAGAAAAGTTAGAAAGTAAGACGATTGCTAACCACCTATTGGAAAAAACAATAGGTCCTTAAATAATAT
TGTCAACTTCAAGTATTGTGATGCAAGCATTTAGTCATGAACGCTTCTCTATTCTATATGAAAAGCCGGT
TCCGGCCTCTCACCTTTCCTTTTTCTCCCAATTTTTCAGTTGAAAAAGGTATATGCGTCAGGCGACCTCT
GAAATTAACAAAAAATTTCCAGTCATCGAATTTGATTCTGTGCGATAGCGCCCCTGTGTGTTCTCGTTAT
GTTGAGGAAAAAAATAATGGTTGCTAAGAGATTCGAACTCTTGCATCTTACGATACCTGAGTATTCCCAC
AGTTAACTGCGGTCAAGATATTTCTTGAATCAGGCGCCTTAGACCGCTCGGCCAAACAACCAATTACTTG
TTGAGAAATAGAGTATAATTATCCTATAAATATAACGTTTTTGAACACACATGAACAAGGAAGTACAGGA
CAATTGATTTTGAAGAGAATGTGGATTTTGATGTAATTGTTGGGATTCCATTTTTAATAAGGCAATAATA
TTAGGTATGTGGATATACTAGAAGTTCTCCTCGACCGTCGATATGCGGTGTGAAATACCGCACAGATGCG
TAAGGAGAAAATACCGCATCAGGAAATTGTAAACGTTAATATTTTGTTAAAATTCGCGTTAAATTTTTGT
TAAATCAGCTCATTTTTTAACCAATAGGCCGAAATCGGCAAAATCCCTTATAAATCAAAAGAATAGACCG
AGATAGGGT
[37 nt withheld, positions 2600-2636]
AAAGAACGTGGACTCCAACGTCAAAGG
[38 nt withheld, positions 2664-2701]
CATAGCTTCAAAATGTTTCTACTCCTTTTTTACTCTTCCAGATTTTCTCGGACTCCGCGCATCGCCGTAC
CACTTCAAAACACCCAAGCACAGCATACTAAATTTCCCCTCTTTCTTCCTCTAGGGTGTCGTTAATTACC
CGTACTAAAGGTTTGGAAAAGAAAAAAGAGACCGCCTCGTTTCTTTTTCTTCGTCGAAAAAGGCAATAAA
AATTTTTATCACGTTTCTTTTTCTTGAAAATTTTTTTTTTGATTTTTTTCTCTTTCGATGACCTCCCATT
GATATTTAAGTTAATAAACGGTCTTCAATTTCTCAAGTTTCAGTTTCATTTTTCTTGTTCTATTACAACT
TTTTTTACTTCTTGCTCATTAGAAAGAAAGCATAGCAATCTAATCTAAGTTTTCTAGATGGATTATAAAG
ATGACGATGACAAACCTCCAAAAAAGAAGAGAAAGGTCGATAAGAAATACTCAATAGGCTTAGATATCGG
CACAAATAGCGTCGGATGGGCGGTGATCACTGATGAATATAAGGTTCCGTCTAAAAAGTTCAAGGTTCTG
GGAAATACAGACCGCCACAGTATCAAAAAAAATCTTATAGGGGCTCTTTTATTTGACAGTGGAGAGACAG
CGGAAGCGACTCGTCTCAAACGGACAGCTCGTAGAAGGTATACACGTCGGAAGAATCGTATTTGTTATCT
ACAGGAGATTTTTTCAAATGAGATGGCGAAAGTAGATGATAGTTTCTTTCATCGACTTGAAGAGTCTTTT
TTGGTGGAAGAAGACAAGAAGCATGAACGTCATCCTATTTTTGGAAATATAGTAGATGAAGTTGCTTATC
ATGAGAAATATCCAACTATCTATCATCTGCGAAAAAAATTGGTAGATTCTACTTATAAAGCGGATTTGCG
CTTAATCTATTTGGCCTTAGCGCATATGATTAAGTTTCGTGGTCATTTTTTGATTGAGGGAGATTTAAAT
CCTGATAATAGTGATGTGGACAAACTATTTATCCAGTTGGTACAAACCTACAATCAATTATTTGAAGAAA
ACCCTATTAACGCAAGTGGAGTAGATGCTAAAGCGATTCTTTCTGCACGATTGAGTAAATCAAGACGATT
AGAAAATCTCATTGCTCAGCTCCCCGGTGAGAAGAAAAATGGCTTATTTGGGAATCTCATTGCTTTGTCA
TTGGGTTTGACCCCTAATTTTAAATCAAATTTTGATTTGGCAGAAGATGCTAAATTACAGCTTTCAAAAG
ATACTTACGATGATGATTTAGATAATTTATTGGCGCAAATTGGAGATCAATATGCTGATTTGTTTTTGGC
AGCTAAGAATTTATCAGATGCTATTTTACTTTCAGATATCCTAAGAGTAAATACTGAAATAACTAAGGCT
CCCCTATCAGCTTCAATGATTAAACGCTACGATGAACATCATCAAGACTTGACTCTTTTAAAAGCTTTAG
TTCGACAACAACTTCCAGAAAAGTATAAAGAAATCTTTTTTGATCAATCAAAAAACGGATATGCAGGTTA
TATTGATGGGGGAGCTAGCCAAGAAGAATTTTATAAATTTATCAAACCAATTTTAGAAAAAATGGATGGT
ACTGAGGAATTATTGGTGAAACTAAATCGTGAAGATTTGCTGCGCAAGCAACGGACCTTTGACAACGGCT
CTATTACCCATCAAATTCACTTGGGTGAGCTGCATGCTATTTTGAGAAGACAAGAAGACTTTTATCCATT
TTTAAAAGACAATCGTGAGAAGATTGAAAAAATCTTGACTTTTCGAATTCCTTATTATGTTGGTCCATTG
GCGCGTGGCAATAGTCGTTTTGCATGGATGACTCGGAAGTCTGAAGAAACAATTACCCCATGGAATTTTG
AAGAAGTTGTCGATAAAGGTGCTTCAGCTCAATCATTTATTGAACGCATGACAAACTTTGATAAAAATCT
TCCAAATGAAAAAGTACTACCAAAACATAGTTTGCTTTATGAGTATTTTACGGTTTATAACGAATTGACA
AAGGTCAAATATGTTACTGAAGGAATGCGAAAACCAGCATTTCTTTCAGGTGAACAGAAGAAAGCCATTG
TTGATTTACTCTTCAAAACAAATCGAAAAGTAACCGTTAAGCAATTAAAAGAAGATTATTTCAAAAAAAT
AGAATGTTTTGATAGTGTTGAAATTTCAGGAGTTGAAGATAGATTTAATGCTTCATTAGGTACCTACCAT
GATTTGCTAAAAATTATTAAAGATAAAGATTTTTTGGATAATGAAGAAAATGAAGATATCTTAGAGGATA
TTGTTTTAACATTGACCTTATTTGAAGATAGGGAGATGATTGAGGAAAGACTTAAAACATATGCTCACCT
CTTTGATGATAAGGTGATGAAACAGCTTAAACGTCGCCGTTATACTGGTTGGGGACGTTTGTCTCGAAAA
TTGATTAATGGTATTAGGGATAAGCAATCTGGCAAAACAATATTAGATTTTTTGAAATCAGATGGTTTTG
CCAATCGCAATTTTATGCAGCTGATCCATGATGATAGTTTGACATTTAAAGAAGACATTCAAAAAGCACA
AGTGTCTGGACAAGGCGATAGTTTACATGAACATATTGCAAATTTAGCTGGTAGCCCTGCTATTAAAAAA
GGTATTTTACAGACTGTAAAAGTTGTTGATGAATTGGTCAAAGTAATGGGGCGGCATAAGCCAGAAAATA
TCGTTATTGAAATGGCACGTGAAAATCAGACAACTCAAAAGGGCCAGAAAAATTCGCGAGAGCGTATGAA
ACGAATCGAAGAAGGTATCAAAGAATTAGGAAGTCAGATTCTTAAAGAGCATCCTGTTGAAAATACTCAA
TTGCAAAATGAAAAGCTCTATCTCTATTATCTCCAAAATGGAAGAGACATGTATGTGGACCAAGAATTAG
ATATTAATCGTTTAAGTGATTATGATGTCGATCACATTGTTCCACAAAGTTTCCTTAAAGACGATTCAAT
AGACAATAAGGTCTTAACGCGTTCTGATAAAAATCGTGGTAAATCGGATAACGTTCCAAGTGAAGAAGTA
GTCAAAAAGATGAAAAACTATTGGAGACAACTTCTAAACGCCAAGTTAATCACTCAACGTAAGTTTGATA
ATTTAACGAAAGCTGAACGTGGAGGTTTGAGTGAACTTGATAAAGCTGGTTTTATCAAACGCCAATTGGT
TGAAACTCGCCAAATCACTAAGCATGTGGCACAAATTTTGGATAGTCGCATGAATACTAAATACGATGAA
AATGATAAACTTATTCGAGAGGTTAAAGTGATTACCTTAAAATCTAAATTAGTTTCTGACTTCCGAAAAG
ATTTCCAATTCTATAAAGTACGTGAGATTAACAATTACCATCATGCCCATGATGCGTATCTAAATGCCGT
CGTTGGAACTGCTTTGATTAAGAAATATCCAAAACTTGAATCGGAGTTTGTCTATGGTGATTATAAAGTT
TATGATGTTCGTAAAATGATTGCTAAGTCTGAGCAAGAAATAGGCAAAGCAACCGCAAAATATTTCTTTT
ACTCTAATATCATGAACTTCTTCAAAACAGAAATTACACTTGCAAATGGAGAGATTCGCAAACGCCCTCT
AATCGAAACTAATGGGGAAACTGGAGAAATTGTCTGGGATAAAGGGCGAGATTTTGCCACAGTGCGCAAA
GTATTGTCCATGCCCCAAGTCAATATTGTCAAGAAAACAGAAGTACAGACAGGCGGATTCTCCAAGGAGT
CAATTTTACCAAAAAGAAATTCGGACAAGCTTATTGCTCGTAAAAAAGACTGGGATCCAAAAAAATATGG
TGGTTTTGATAGTCCAACGGTAGCTTATTCAGTCCTAGTGGTTGCTAAGGTGGAAAAAGGGAAATCGAAG
AAGTTAAAATCCGTTAAAGAGTTACTAGGGATCACAATTATGGAAAGAAGTTCCTTTGAAAAAAATCCGA
TTGACTTTTTAGAAGCTAAAGGATATAAGGAAGTTAAAAAAGACTTAATCATTAAACTACCTAAATATAG
TCTTTTTGAGTTAGAAAACGGTCGTAAACGGATGCTGGCTAGTGCCGGAGAATTACAAAAAGGAAATGAG
CTGGCTCTGCCAAGCAAATATGTGAATTTTTTATATTTAGCTAGTCATTATGAAAAGTTGAAGGGTAGTC
CAGAAGATAACGAACAAAAACAATTGTTTGTGGAGCAGCATAAGCATTATTTAGATGAGATTATTGAGCA
AATCAGTGAATTTTCTAAGCGTGTTATTTTAGCAGATGCCAATTTAGATAAAGTTCTTAGTGCATATAAC
AAACATAGAGACAAACCAATACGTGAACAAGCAGAAAATATTATTCATTTATTTACGTTGACGAATCTTG
GAGCTCCCGCTGCTTTTAAATATTTTGATACAACAATTGATCGTAAACGATATACGTCTACAAAAGAAGT
TTTAGATGCCACTCTTATCCATCAATCCATCACTGGTCTTTATGAAACACGCATTGATTTGAGTCAGCTA
GGAGGTGACCCTCCAAAAAAGAAGAGAAAGGTCTGAGCGGATCTCTTATGTCTTTACGATTTATAGTTTT
CATTATCAAGTATGCCTATATTAGTATATAGCATCTTTAGATGACAGTGTTCGAAGTTTCACGAATAAAA
GATAATATTCTACTTTTTGCTCCCACCGCGTTTGCTAGCACGAGTGAACACCATCCCTCGCCTGTGAGTT
GTACCCATTCCTCTAAACTGTAGACATGGTAGCTTCAGCAGTGTTCGTTATGTACGGCATCCTCCAACAA
ACAGTCGGTTATAGTTTGTCCTGCTCCTCTGAATCGAGTCCCTCGATATTTCTCATACTAGTTCTAGAGA
TCTGCCAATTGAACATAACATGGTAGTTACATATACTAGTAATATGGTTCGGCACACATTAAAAGTATAA
AAACTATCTGAATTACGAATTACATATATTGGTCATAAAAATCAATCAATCATCGTGTGTTTTATATGTC
TCTTATCTAAGTATAAGAATATCCATAGTTAATATTCACTTACGCTACCTTTTAACCTGTAATCATTGTC
AACAGGATATGTTAACGACCCACATTGATAAACGCTAGTATTTCTTTTTCCTCTTCTTATTGGCCGGCTG
TCTCTATACTCCCCTATAGTCTGTTTCTTTTCGTTTCGATTGTTTTACGTTTGAGGCCTCGTGGCGCACA
TGGTACGCTGTGGTGCTCGCGGCTGGGAACGAAACTCTGGGAGCTGCGATTGGCAGGAACCATTCAAAAC
AGCATAGCAAGTTAAAATAAGGCTAGTCCGTTATCAACTTGAAAAAGTGGCACCGAGTCGGTGCTTTTTT
TCCATATCCAACTTCCAATTTAATCTTTCTTTTTTAATTTTCACTTATTTGCGATACAGAAAGACCGCGG
TGGAGCTCCAGCTTTTGTTCCCTTTAGTGAGGGTTAATTGCGCGCTTGGCGTAATCATGGTCATAGCTGT
TTCCTGTGTGAAATTGTTATCCGCTCACAATTCCACACAACATACGAGCCGGAAGCATAAAGTGTAAAGC
CTGGGGTGCCTAATGAGTGAGCTAACTCACATTAATTGCGTTGCGCTCACTGCCCGCTTTCCAGTCGGGA
AACCTGTCGTGCCAGCTGCATTAATGAATCGGCCAACGCGCGGGGAGAGGCGGTTTGCGTATTGGGCGCT
CTTCCGCTTCCTCGCTCACTGACTCGCTGCGCTCGGTCGTTCGGCTGCGGCGAGCGGTATCAGCTCACTC
AAAGGCGGTAATACGGTTATCCACAGAATCAGGGGATAACGCAGGAAAGAACATGTGAGCAAAAGGCCAG
CAAAAGGCCAGGAACCGTAAAAAGGCCGCGTTGCTGGCGTTTTTCCATAGGCTCCGCCCCCCTGACGAGC
ATCACAAAAATCGACGCTCAAGTCAGAGGTGGCGAAACCCGACAGGACTATAAAGATACCAGGCGTTTCC
CCCTGGAAGCTCCCTCGTGCGCTCTCCTGTTCCGACCCTGCCGCTTACCGGATACCTGTCCGCCTTTCTC
CCTTCGGGAAGCGTGGCGCTTTCTCATAGCTCACGCTGTAGGTATCTCAGTTCGGTGTAGGTCGTTCGCT
CCAAGCTGGGCTGTGTGCACGAACCCCCCGTTCAGCCCGACCGCTGCGCCTTATCCGGTAACTATCGTCT
TGAGTCCAACCCGGTAAGACACGACTTATCGCCACTGGCAGCAGCCACTGGTAACAGGATTAGCAGAGCG
AGGTATGTAGGCGGTGCTACAGAGTTCTTGAAGTGGTGGCCTAACTACGGCTACACTAGAAGGACAGTAT
TTGGTATCTGCGCTCTGCTGAAGCCAGTTACCTTCGGAAAAAGAGTTGGTAGCTCTTGATCCGGCAAACA
AACCACCGCTGGTAGCGGTGGTTTTTTTGTTTGCAAGCAGCAGATTACGCGCAGAAAAAAAGGATCTCAA
GAAGATCCTTTGATCTTTTCTACGGGGTCTGACGCTCAGTGGAACGAAAACTCACGTTAAGGGATTTTGG
TCATGAGATTATCAAAAAGGATCTTCACCTAGATCCTTTTAAATTAAAAATGAAGTTTTAAATCAATCTA
AAGTATATATGAGTAAACTTGGTCTGACAGTTACCAATGCTTAATCAGTGAGGCACCTATCTCAGCGATC
TGTCTATTTCGTTCATCCATAGTTGCCTGACTCCCCGTCGTGTAGATAACTACGATACGGGAGGGCTTAC
CATCTGGCCCCAGTGCTGCAATGATACCGCGAGACCCACGCTCACCGGCTCCAGATTTATCAGCAATAAA
CCAGCCAGCCGGAAGGGCCGAGCGCAGAAGTGGTCCTGCAACTTTATCCGCCTCCATCCAGTCTATTAAT
TGTTGCCGGGAAGCTAGAGTAAGTAGTTCGCCAGTTAATAGTTTGCGCAACGTTGTTGCCATTGCTACAG
GCATCGTGGTGTCACGCTCGTCGTTTGGTATGGCTTCATTCAGCTCCGGTTCCCAACGATCAAGGCGAGT
TACATGATCCCCCATGTTGTGCAAAAAAGCGGTTAGCTCCTTCGGTCCTCCGATCGTTGTCAGAAGTAAG
TTGGCCGCAGTGTTATCACTCATGGTTATGGCAGCACTGCATAATTCTCTTACTGTCATGCCATCCGTAA
GATGCTTTTCTGTGACTGGTGAGTACTCAACCAAGTCATTCTGAGAATAGTGTATGCGGCGACCGAGTTG
CTCTTGCCCGGCGTCAATACGGGATAATACCGCGCCACATAGCAGAACTTTAAAAGTGCTCATCATTGGA
AAACGTTCTTCGGGGCGAAAACTCTCAAGGATCTTACCGCTGTTGAGATCCAGTTCGATGTAACCCACTC
GTGCACCCAACTGATCTTCAGCATCTTTTACTTTCACCAGCGTTTCTGGGTGAGCAAAAACAGGAAGGCA
AAATGCCGCAAAAAAGGGAATAAGGGCGACACGGAAATGTTGAATACTCATACTCTTCCTTTTTCAATAT
TATTGAAGCATTTATCAGGGTTATTGTCTCATGAGCGGATACATATTTGAATGTATTTAGAAAAATAAAC
AAATAGGGGTTCCGCGCACATTTCCCCGAAAAGTGCCACCTGGGTCCTTTTCATCACGTGCTATAAAAAT
AATTATAATTTAAATTTTTTAATATAAATATATAAATTAAAAATAGAAAGTAAAAAAAGAAATTAAAGAA
AAAATAGTTTTTGTTTTCCGAAGATGTAAAAGACTCTAGGGGGATCGCCAACAAATACTACCTTTTATCT
TGCTCTTCCTGCTCTCAGGTATTAATGCCGAATTGTTTCATCTTGTCTGTGTAGAAGACCACACACGAAA
ATCCTGTGATTTTACATTTTACTTATCGTTAATCGAATGTATATCTATTTAATCTGCTTTTCTTGTCTAA
TAAATATATATGTAAAGTACGCTTTTTGTTGAAATTTTTTAAACCTTTGTTTATTTTTTTTTCTTCATTC
CGTAACTCTTCTACCTTCTTTATTTACTTTCTAAAATCCAAATACAAAACATAAAAATAAATAAACACAG
AGTAAATTCCCAAATTATTCCATCATTAAAAGATACGAGGCGCGTGTAAGTTACAGGCAAGCGATCCGTC
CTAAGAAACCATTATTATCATGACATTAACCTATAAAAATAGGCGTATCACGAGGCCCTTTCGTC
