>Addgene plasmid #60620 | pCT | addgene partial sequence | sequence record 98846 | TEF_seq 5'-ggtcttcaatttctcaagtttc-3'
AGCAATCTAATCTAAGTTTTCTAGATGGATTATAAAGATGACGATGACAAACCTCCAAAAAAGAAGAGAA
AGGTCGATAAGAAATACTCAATAGGCTTAGATATCGGCACAAATAGCGTCGGATGGGCGGTGATCACTGA
TGAATATAAGGTTCCGTCTAAAAAGTTCAAGGTTCTGGGAAATACAGACCGCCACAGTATCAAAAAAAAT
CTTATAGGGGCTCTTTTATTTGACAGTGGAGAGACAGCGGAAGCGACTCGTCTCAAACGGACAGCTCGTA
GAAGGTATACACGTCGGAAGAATCGTATTTGTTATCTACAGGAGATTTTTTCAAATGAGATGGCGAAAGT
AGATGATAGTTTCTTTCATCGACTTGAAGAGTCTTTTTTGGTGGAAGAAGACAAGAAGCATGAACGTCAT
CCTATTTTTGGAAATATAGTAGATGAAGTTGCTTATCATGAGAAATATCCAACTATCTATCATCTGCGAA
AAAAATTGGTAGATTCTACTTATAAAGCGGATTTGCGCTTAATCTATTTGGCCTTAGCGCATATGATTAA
GTTTCGTGGTCATTTTTTGATTG
