>Addgene plasmid #60620 | pCT | addgene partial sequence | sequence record 98908 | ASK-FN2 5'-CGGCCTTTTTACGGTTCCTG-3'
GCGTTATCCCCTGATTCTGTGGATAACCGTATTACCGCCTTTGAGTGAGCTGATACCGCTCGCCGCAGCC
GAACGACCGAGCGCAGCGAGTCAGTGAGCGAGGAAGCGGAAGAGCGCCCAATACGCAAACCGCCTCTCCC
CGCGCGTTGGCCGATTCATTAATGCAGCTGGCACGACAGGTTTCCCGACTGGAAAGCGGGCAGTGAGCGC
AACGCAATTAATGTGAGTTAGCTCACTCATTAGGCACCCCAGGCTTTACACTTTATGCTTCCGGCTCGTA
TGTTGTGTGGAATTGTGAGCGGATAACAATTTCACACAGGAAACAGCTATGACCATGATTACGCCAAGCG
CGCAATTAACCCTCACTAAAGGGAACAAAAGCTGGAGCTCCACCGCGGTCTTTCTGTATCGCAAATAAGT
GAAAATTAAAAAAGAAAGATTAAATTGGAAGTTGGATATGGAAAAAAAGCACCGACTCGGTGCCACTTTT
TCAAGTTGATAACGGACTAGCCTTATTTTAACTTGCTATGCTGTTTTGAATGGTTCCTGCCAATCGCAGC
TCCCAGAGTTTCGTTCCCAGCCGCGAGCACCACAGCGTACCATGTGCGCCACGAGGCCTCAAACGTAAAA
CAATCGAAACGAAAAGAAACAGACTATAGGGGAGTATAGAGACAGCCGGCCAATAA
