>Addgene plasmid #60620 | pCT | addgene partial sequence | sequence record 99142 | iCas9-F 5'-ggggagctagccaagaagaa-3'
AATGGATGGTACTGAGGAATTATTGGTGAAACTAAATCGTGAAGATTTGCTGCGCAAGCAACGGACCTTT
GACAACGGCTCTATTACCCATCAAATTCACTTGGGTGAGCTGCATGCTATTTTGAGAAGACAAGAAGACT
TTTATCCATTTTTAAAAGACAATCGTGAGAAGATTGAAAAAATCTTGACTTTTCGAATTCCTTATTATGT
TGGTCCATTGGCGCGTGGCAATAGTCGTTTTGCATGGATGACTCGGAAGTCTGAAGAAACAATTACCCCA
TGGAATTTTGAAGAAGTTGTCGATAAAGGTGCTTCAGCTCAATCATTTATTGAACGCATGACAAACTTTG
ATAAAAATCTTCCAAATGAAAAAGTACTACCAAAACATAGTTTGCTTTATGAGTATTTTACGGTTTATAA
CGAATTGACAAAGGTCAAATATGTTACTGAAGGAATGCGAAAACCAGCATTTCTTTCAGGTGAACAGAAG
AAAGCCATTGTTGATTTACTCTTCAAAACAAATCGAAAAGTAACCGTTAAGCAATTAAAAGAAGATTATT
TCAAAAAAATAGAATGTTTTGATAGTGTTGAAATTTCAGGAGTTGAAGATAGATTTAATGCTTCATTAGG
TACCTACCATGATTTGCTAAAAATTATTAAAGATAAAGATTTTTTGGATAATGAAGAAAATGAAGATATC
TTAGAGGATATTGTTTTAACATTGACCTTATTTGAAGATAGGGAGATGATTGAGGAA
